>Addgene plasmid #42592 | TCF4-DN in pLX303 | depositor partial sequence | sequence record 57551 | TCF4-DN
TCCGAAAACTCCTCGGCAGAGAGGGATTTAGCTGATGTCAAATCGTCTCTAGTCAATGAATCAGAAACGA
ATCAAAACAGCTCCTCCGATTCCGAGGCGGAAAGACGGCCTCCGCCTCGCTCCGAAAGTTTCCGAGACAA
ATCCCGGGAAAGTTTGGAAGAAGCGGCCAAGAGGCAAGATGGAGGGCTCTTTAAGGGGCCACCGTATCCC
GGCTACCCCTTCATCATGATCCCCGACCTGACGAGCCCCTACCTCCCCAACGGATCGCTCTCGCCCACCG
CCCGAACCTATCTCCAGATGAAATGGCCACTGCTTGATGTCCAGGCAGGGAGCCTCCAGAGTAGACAAGC
CCTCAAGGATGCCCGGTCCCCATCACCGGCACACATTGTCTCTAACAAAGTGCCAGTGGTGCAGCACCCT
CACCATGTCCACCCCCTCACGCCTCTTATCACGTACAGCAATGAACACTTCACGCCGGGAAACCCACCTC
CACACTTACCAGCCGACGTAGACCCCAAAACAGGAATCCCACGGCCTCCGCACCCTCCAGATATATCCCC
GTATTACCCACTATCGCCTGGCACCGTAGGACAAATCCCCCATCCGCTAGGATGGTTAGTACCACAGCAA
GGTCAACCAGTGTACCCAATCACGACAGGAGGATTCAGACACCCCTACCCCACAGCTCTGACCGTCAATG
CTTCCATGTCCAGGTTCCCTCCCCATATGGTCCCACCACATCATACGCTACACACGACGGGCATTCCGCA
TCCGGCCATAGTCACACCAACAGTCAAACAGGAATCGTCCCAGAGTGATGTCGGCTCACTCCATAGTTCA
AAGCATCAGGACTCCAAAAAGGAAGAAGAAAAGAAGAAGCCCCACATAAAGAAACCTCTTAATGCATTCA
TGTTGTATATGAAGGAAATGAGAGCAAAGGTCGTAGCTGAGTGCACGTTGAAAGAAAGCGCGGCCATCAA
CCAGATCCTTGGGCGGAGGTGGCATGCACTGTCCAGAGAAGAGCAAGCGAAATACTACGAGCTGGCCCGG
AAGGAGCGACAGCTTCATATGCAACTGTACCCCGGCTGGTCCGCGCGGGATAACTATGGAAAGAAGAAGA
AGAGGAAAAGGGACAAGCAGCCGGGAGAGACCAATGAACACAGCGAATGTTTCCTAAATCCTTGCCTTTC
ACTTCCTCCGATTACAGACCTGAGCGCTCCTAAGAAATGCCGAGCGCGCTTTGGCCTTGATCAACAGAAT
AACTGGTGCGGCCCTTGCAGGAGAAAAAAAAAGTGCGTTCGCTACATACAAGGTGAAGGCAGCTGCCTCA
GCCCACCCTCTTCAGATGGAAGCTTACTAGATTCGCCTCCCCCCTCCCCGAACCTGCTAGGCTCCCCTCC
CCGAGACGCCAAGTCACAGACTGAGCAGACCCAGCCTCTGTCGCTGTCCCTGAAGCCCGACCCCCTGGCC
CACCTGTCCATGATGCCTCCGCCACCCGCCCTCCTGCTCGCTGAGGCCACCCACAAGGCCTCCGCCCTCT
GTCCCAACGGGGCCCTGGACCTGCCCCCAGCCGCTTTGCAGCCTGCCGCCCCCTCCTCATCAATTGCACA
GCCGTCGACTTCTTCCTTACATTCCCACAGCTCCCTGGCCGGGACCCAGCCCCAGCCGCTGTCGCTCGTC
ACCAAGTCTTTAGAATAG
