>Addgene plasmid #42592 | TCF4-DN in pLX303 | addgene partial sequence | sequence record 59121 | CMV-F 5'-CGCAAATGGGCGGTAGGCGTG-3'
GAGCTCTCTGGCTACTGTCGGGATCAACAAGTTTGTACAAAAAAGTTGGCATGTCCGAAAACTCCTCGGC
AGAGAGGGATTTAGCTGATGTCAAATCGTCTCTAGTCAATGAATCAGAAACGAATCAAAACAGCTCCTCC
GATTCCGAGGCGGAAAGACGGCCTCCGCCTCGCTCCGAAAGTTTCCGAGACAAATCCCGGGAAAGTTTGG
AAGAAGCGGCCAAGAGGCAAGATGGAGGGCTCTTTAAGGGGCCACCGTATCCCGGCTACCCCTTCATCAT
GATCCCCGACCTGACGAGCCCCTACCTCCCCAACGGATCGCTCTCGCCCACCGCCCGAACCTATCTCCAG
ATGAAATGGCCACTGCTTGATGTCCAGGCAGGGAGCCTCCAGAGTAGACAAGCCCTCAAGGATGCCCGGT
CCCCATCACCGGCACACATTGTCTCTAACAAAGTGCCAGTGGTGCAGCACCCTCACCATGTCCACCCCCT
CACGCCTCTTATCACGTACAGCAATGAACACTTCACGCCGGGAAACCCACCTCCACACTTACCAGCCGAC
GTAGACCCCAAAACAGGAATCCCACGGCCTCCGCACCCTCCAGATATATCCCCGTATTACCCACTATCGC
CTGGCACCGTAGGACAAATCCCCCATCCGCTAGGATGGTTAGTACCACAGCAAGGTCAACCAGTGTACCC
AATCACGACAGGAGGATTCAGACACCCCTACCCCACAGCTCTGACCGTCAATGCTTCCATGTCCAGATTC
CCTCCCCATATGGTCCCACCACATCATACGCTACACACGACGGGCATTCCGCATCCGG
