[The description below was written by a language model from this plasmid's Addgene catalogue record.]
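Description:
TCF4-DN in pLX303 is a lentiviral mammalian expression plasmid built on the pLX303 backbone, which the record lists as 9335 bp without insert. It is propagated in E. coli under ampicillin selection, and transduced or transfected mammalian cells can be selected with blasticidin. The insert was introduced by Gateway recombination, so the open reading frame would have been transferred from an entry clone into the destination vector. No feature table accompanies the record, so the replication origin, the lentiviral elements (LTRs, packaging signal and similar parts) and the promoter driving the blasticidin marker are not described, and no epitope tag or reporter is stated.

The payload is human TCF7L2, also known as TCF4 or TCF-4, expressed from a CMV promoter and carrying a deletion of the first 31 amino acids. TCF7L2 is a DNA-binding transcription factor that acts at the end of the canonical Wnt pathway. Its N-terminal region is the part that binds beta-catenin, so removing it gives a protein that can still occupy TCF target sites but cannot recruit the beta-catenin coactivator. This is the basis of the "DN" (dominant-negative) designation: the truncated protein competes with endogenous TCF factors and suppresses beta-catenin/TCF-dependent transcription.

As a lentiviral vector, the construct allows stable delivery of this inhibitor into a wide range of mammalian cells. The associated publication concerns beta-catenin-driven cancers and their dependence on a YAP1 transcriptional complex. This is consistent with using the plasmid to block TCF-mediated Wnt/beta-catenin signalling and test how cancer cell survival or growth depends on that output.
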