Addgene plasmid #42592: TCF4-DN in pLX303
Depositing lab: William Hahn. Depositing organization: Dana-Farber Cancer Institute. Publication: beta-Catenin-Driven Cancers Require a YAP1 Transcriptional Complex for Survival and Tumorigenesis. Rosenbluh J, Nijhawan D, Cox AG, Li X, Neal JT, Schafer EJ, Zack TI, Wang X, Tsherniak A, Schinzel AC, Shao DD, Schumacher SE, Weir BA, Vazquez F, Cowley GS, Root DE, Mesirov JP, Beroukhim R, Kuo CJ, Goessling W, Hahn WC. Cell. 2012 Dec 21;151(7):1457-73. doi: 10.1016/j.cell.2012.11.026. Epub 2012 Dec 13. PubMed 23245941.
Backbone
  Vector backbone: pLX303
  Backbone size w/o insert (bp): 9335
  Vector type: Mammalian Expression, Lentiviral
  Selectable markers: Blasticidin
Growth in bacteria
  Bacterial resistance: Ampicillin, 100 μg/mL
  Growth temperature: 37°C
  Growth strain: DH5alpha
  Copy number: Unknown
Gene/Insert
  Gene/Insert name: TCF7L2
  Species: H. sapiens (human)
  Mutation: 31 first amino acids of hTcf4 have been deleted
  Entrez Gene: TCF7L2 (a.k.a. TCF-4, TCF4)
  Promoter: CMV
  Cloning method: Gateway Cloning
  Sequencing primers: 5′ pLXF; 3′ pLXR
Terms and licenses: Academic/Nonprofit Terms; Industry Terms: Not Available to Industry
How to cite: TCF4-DN in pLX303 was a gift from William Hahn (Addgene plasmid # 42592 ; http://n2t.net/addgene:42592 ; RRID:Addgene_42592)
